>Addgene plasmid #215561 | pLigify_dRibose | addgene full sequence | sequence record 445452 | Addgene NGS Result
ATCTAATTCAACAAGAATTGGGACAACTCCAGTGAAAAGTTCTTCTCCTTTACTCATATATACCCCCTTA
TTCTCCCGTATTAAACAAAATTATTTGTAGAGGCCCCATTTCGTCCTTTTGGACTCATCAGGGGTGGTAC
ACACCACCCTATGGGGCTTGGCTTCCTCCTTTCAATTGTGGGAACGTTCTCACATTTACATGTATGATTG
TATCCGTTTTCATTTATTTTGTCAATCCTTTTTATATTTCGTTTTAATAACAAAAAAGCCTACTTTTCAG
TAGGCCTTTTAAATTTTCTTGCAAAAAAAAACCCCGCCGAAGCGGGGTTTTTTTTTTTACAGGGGAAACG
AAAATATATTTTTCAAAAGTATCGTTTACCGCTAGCTCAGTCCTAGGTACAATGAGCACAGTGGCAGCTG
TCACCGGATGTGCTTTCCGGTCTGATGAGTCCGTGAGGACGAAACAGCCTCTACAAATAATTTTGTTTAA
GGGCCCAAGTTCACTTAAAAAGGAGATCAACAATGAAAGCAATTTTCGTACTGAAACATCTTAATCATGC
GCCGGTGTTTTAAATATGGCGACTATTAAGCAGGTCGCGTTAGAGGCAGGCCTGTCGAAAAGTACTGTCT
CCCGCTTCATCGCCCAGAATGGATATGTCTCGGATGAAGCTCGTAAAAAGATTGAAGAAGCAATCAAAAA
GTTAAATTTTACCCCAAATCTTTCTGCCCAGTCATTGAAAACAAAGAAGAACCAGTTAGTGGGGTTACTG
CTTCCAGACATTAGCAACCCTTTTTTTCCAATGTTAGCCAAGGGTGCTGAAGAGTTCCTTAAGGAAAAGG
GCTATCGCGTCATGTTAGGCAACATCGGCGAGAATCACCAATCAGAGCATGACTATCTTAAGGTATTGTT
GCAGAGCAACGCGGCCGGTATTATTTCAACTCACGATTTCAAGGAGGAGTTTCCTGACCTGGACATTCCC
TCGGTAATCGTGGACCGTGTTGGCCATAAGAGTAATTACGGGGTGTTCTCAGACAACGAAAGCGGCGGTC
GTCTTGCCGCAAAGGTCATTGTTGAGGCGGGCGCGAAAAACGTGGCCGTAGTGTCAGGACCACTGAATGC
TACTAACATTAACAACCGTTTCAAGGCGAGTATCGCGTACCTTAAGGAGAAGAAAGTGGACTTTAAGGCT
TTGTATTCGCAGTCCTACGATTTCGAGGAGATCCAGAAGGAAGCTCGTGAGGTGTTAGCGAATAAAGAGA
ATTTTGATTCCATCATTGCGCCTTCGGACATTCACGCGATGGCCTACATTCACGAGATTCATCGTCTTGA
TAAAAAAATTCCGGAGGAAATCCAGATTATTGGTTATGACGACATCCAGATGAGTCAGTTTATTTATCCC
GCTTTAAGCACCATTCACCAGAGTGCGTATCAGATGGGACTGGAGGCTGCCCAGTTAATCTACAAGATTG
CCACTGACCAGCCAATCGAGAAGAGCAAAATTGAATTGCCTGTACATTATGTAGCACGCGAAACGATTCG
CCAGAAGGGAAAAGAGTAATAATCACTTTCAGCCAAAAAACTTAAGACCGCCGGTCTTGTCCACTACCTT
GCAGTAATGCGGTGGACAGGATCGGCGGTTTTCTTTTCTCTTCTCAAAGGCTAGGTGGAGGCTCAGTGAT
GATAAGTCTGCGATGGTGGATGCATGTGTCATGGTCATAGCTGTTTCCTGTGTGAAATTGTTATCCGCTC
AGAGGGCACAATCCTATTCCGCGCTATCCGACAATCTCCAAGACATTAGGTGGAGTTCAGTTCGGCGAGC
GGAAATGGCTTACGAACGGGGCGGAGATTTCCTGGAAGATGCCAGGAAGATACTTAACAGGGAAGTGAGA
GGGCCGCGGCAAAGCCGTTTTTCCATAGGCTCCGCCCCCCTGACAAGCATCACGAAATCTGACGCTCAAA
TCAGTGGTGGCGAAACCCGACAGGACTATAAAGATACCAGGCGTTTCCCCCTGGCGGCTCCCTCGTGCGC
TCTCCTGTTCCTGCCTTTCGGTTTACCGGTGTCATTCCGCTGTTATGGCCGCGTTTGTCTCATTCCACGC
CTGACACTCAGTTCCGGGTAGGCAGTTCGCTCCAAGCTGGACTGTATGCACGAACCCCCCGTTCAGTCCG
ACCGCTGCGCCTTATCCGGTAACTATCGTCTTGAGTCCAACCCGGAAAGACATGCAAAAGCACCACTGGC
AGCAGCCACTGGTAATTGATTTAGAGGAGTTAGTCTTGAAGTCATGCGCCGGTTAAGGCTAAACTGAAAG
GACAAGTTTTGGTGACTGCGCTCCTCCAAGCCAGTTACCTCGGTTCAAAGAGTTGGTAGCTCAGAGAACC
TTCGAAAAACCGCCCTGCAAGGCGGTTTTTTCGTTTTCAGAGCAAGAGATTACGCGCAGACCAAAACGAT
CTCAAGAAGATCATCTTATTAAGTCTGACGCTCTATTCAACAAAGCCGCCGTCCATGGGTAGGGGGCTTC
AAATCGTCCGCTCTGCCAGTGTTACAACCAATTAACAAATTCTGATTAGAAAAACTCATCGAGCATCAAA
TGAAACTGCAATTTATTCATATCAGGATTATCAATACCATATTTTTGAAAAAGCCGTTTCTGTAATGAAG
GAGAAAACTCACCGAGGCAGTTCCATAGGATGGCAAGATCCTGGTATCGGTCTGCGATTCCGACTCGTCC
AACATCAATACAACCTATTAATTTCCCCTCGTCAAAAATAAGGTTATCAAGTGAGAAATCACCATGAGTG
ACGACTGAATCCGGTGAGAATGGCAAAAGCTTATGCATTTCTTTCCAGACTTGTTCAACAGGCCAGCCAT
TACGCTCGTCATCAAAATCACTCGCATCAACCAAACCGTTATTCATTCGTGATTGCGCCTGAGCGAGACG
AAATACGCGATCGCTGTTAAAAGGACAATTACAAACAGGAATCGAATGCAACCGGCGCAGGAACACTGCC
AGCGCATCAACAATATTTTCACCTGAATCAGGATATTCTTCTAATACCTGGAATGCTGTTTTCCCGGGGA
TCGCAGTGGTGAGTAACCATGCATCATCAGGAGTACGGATAAAATGCTTGATGGTCGGAAGAGGCATAAA
TTCCGTCAGCCAGTTTAGTCTGACCATCTCATCTGTAACATCATTGGCAACGCTACCTTTGCCATGTTTC
AGAAACAACTCTGGCGCATCGGGCTTCCCATACAATCGATAGATTGTCGCACCTGATTGCCCGACATTAT
CGCGAGCCCATTTATACCCATATAAATCAGCATCCATGTTGGAATTTAATCGCGGCCTCGAGCAAGACGT
TTCCCGTTGAATATGGCTCATAACACCCCTTGTATTACTGTTTATGTAAGCAGACAGTTTTATTGTTCAT
GATGATATATTTTTATCTTGTGCAATGTAACATCAGAGATTTTGAGACACAACGTGGCTTTCCCCCGCCG
CTCTAGAACTAGTGGATCCAAATAAAACGAAAGGCTCAGTCGAAAGACTGGGCCTTTCGTTTTATCTGTT
GTTTGTCGCATTATACGAGACGTCCAGGTTGGGATACCTGAAACAAAACCCATCGTACGGCCAAGGAAGT
CTCCAATAACTGTGATCCACCACAAGCGCCAGGGTTTTCCCAGTCACGACGTTGTAAAACGACGGCCAGT
CATGCATAATCCGCACGCATCTGGAATAAGGAAGTGCCATTCCGCCTGACCTGGACCAAAACGAAAAAAG
GGGAGCGGTTTCCCGCTCCCCTCTTTTCTGGAATTTGGTACCGAGGAATGAAGCAGGATTATTATTTGTA
TAGTTCATCCATGCCATGTGTAATCCCAGCAGCTGTTACAAACTCAAGAAGGACCATGTGGTCTCTCTTT
TCGTTGGGATCTTTCGAAAGGGCAGATTGTGTGGACAGGTAATGGTTGTCTGGTAAAAGGACAGGGCCAT
CGCCAATTGGAGTATTTTGTTGATAATGGTCTGCTAGTTGAACGCTTCCATCTTCAATGTTGTGTCTAAT
TTTGAAGTTAACTTTGATTCCATTCTTTTGTTTGTCTGCCATGATGTATACATTGTGTGAGTTATAGTTG
TATTCCAATTTGTGTCCAAGAATGTTTCCATCTTCTTTAAAATCAATACCTTTTAACTCGATTCTATTAA
CAAGGGTATCACCTTCAAATTTGACTTCAGCACGTGTCTTGTAGTTCCCGTCATCTTTGAAAAATATAGT
TCTTTCCTGTACATAACCTTCGGGCATGGCACTCTTGAAAAAGTCATGCTGTTTCATATGATCTGGGTAT
CTCGCAAAGCATTGAAGACCATACGCGAAAGTAGTGACAAGTGTTGGCCATGGAACAGGTAGTTTTCCAG
TAGTGCAAATAAATTTAAGGGTAAGTTTTCCGTATGTTGCATCACCTTCACCCTCTCCACTGACAGAAAA
TTTGTGCCCATTAACATCACC
Features (pLannotate 1.2.2; 10 found; start..end, strand, type, name):
    102..156     -  ncRNA          Hammerhead 3 (fragment): Accession: RF00008 - Hammerhead ribozyme (type III)
    381..404     +  promoter       J23119 promoter (fragment): bacterial promoter (Registry of Standard Biological Parts BBa J23119)
    418..467     +  misc_RNA       sTRSV HHRz: hammerhead ribozyme from the tobacco ringspot virus satellite RNA (Khvorova et al., 2003)
    576..1556    +  CDS            rbsR: RBSR_LACLA - Protein inferred from homology: Swiss-Prot protein existence level 3. Transcriptional repressor for the ribose rbsDACBK operon. From Lactococcus lactis subsp. lactis (strain IL1403) (Streptococcus lactis).
   1910..2455    -  rep_origin     p15A ori: Plasmids containing the medium-copy-number p15A origin of replication can be propagated in E. coli cells that contain a second plasmid with the ColE1 origin.
   2566..3381    -  CDS            KanR: aminoglycoside phosphotransferase; aph(3')-Ia; confers resistance to kanamycin in bacteria or G418 (Geneticin®) in eukaryotes
   3497..3519    +  misc_feature   MCS (fragment): pBluescript multiple cloning site
   3519..3565    +  terminator     rrnB T1 terminator: transcription terminator T1 from the E. coli rrnB gene
   3667..3710    -  CDS            lacZα (fragment): LacZα fragment of β-galactosidase; lacZ fragment
   3845..57      -  CDS            GFPmut2 (across the origin): GFPmut2 is a basic (constitutively fluorescent) green fluorescent protein published in 1996, derived from Aequorea victoria. It is reported to be a very rapidly-maturing weak dimer.
