[The description below was written by a language model from this plasmid's Addgene catalogue record and pLannotate feature annotations shown in this document.]
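Description:
pLigify_dRibose is a bacterial whole-cell biosensor plasmid that produces GFP in response to D-ribose. It is built on the synthesised pTwist Kan Medium Copy backbone and is about 4.5 kb in total. It replicates in E. coli from a p15A origin, which is compatible with ColE1-type plasmids, and is selected with kanamycin through an aph(3')-Ia aminoglycoside phosphotransferase gene. The catalogue lists the copy number as low, although both the backbone name and the origin annotation describe it as medium copy.

The payload consists of two synthetic expression units on opposite strands, arranged divergently. The first encodes LcLacI, a LacI-family transcription factor from Lactococcus lactis subsp. cremoris MG1363. The catalogue gives its promoter as P250. The feature table matches this coding sequence by homology to RbsR, the repressor of the ribose rbsDACBK operon. It also detects a fragment resembling the J23119 constitutive promoter upstream, followed by an sTRSV hammerhead ribozyme. Such ribozymes are commonly used as self-cleaving insulators that standardise the 5′ end of the transcript.

The second unit, on the reverse strand and spanning the sequence origin, is the fast-maturing reporter GFPmut2. It is driven by the regulator's cognate promoter, Plclaci, and a hammerhead ribozyme fragment is annotated just upstream of the coding sequence. An rrnB T1 terminator and small MCS and lacZα remnants from the backbone are also annotated. The expected logic is that the regulator represses Plclaci until D-ribose relieves repression, giving a fluorescence readout. The plasmid was made to test a regulator–ligand pairing predicted by automated genome mining for ligand-inducible transcription factors.
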