Addgene plasmid #215561: pLigify_dRibose
Purpose: Expresses GFP in response to D-Ribose
Depositing lab: Simon d'Oelsnitz & David Ross. Depositing organization: National Institute of Standards and Technology. Publication: Ligify: Automated Genome Mining for Ligand-Inducible Transcription Factors. d'Oelsnitz S, Love JD, Ellington AD, Ross D. ACS Synth Biol. 2024 Aug 16;13(8):2577-2586. doi: 10.1021/acssynbio.4c00372. Epub 2024 Jul 19. PubMed 39029917.
Backbone
  Vector backbone: pTwist Kan Medium Copy
  Backbone manufacturer: Twist Biosciences
  Backbone size w/o insert (bp): 2203
  Total vector size (bp): 4505
  Vector type: Bacterial Expression
Growth in bacteria
  Bacterial resistance: Kanamycin, 50 μg/mL
  Growth temperature: 37°C
  Growth strain: DH10B
  Copy number: Low Copy
Gene/Insert 1
  Gene/Insert name: GFP mut2
  Species: Synthetic
  Insert size (bp): 717
  GenBank ID: WP_008832113.1 ACS28253.1
  Promoter: Plclaci
  Cloning method: Gene Synthesis
  Sequencing primers: 5′ cctaggactgagctagcGGTAAAcgatac
Gene/Insert 2
  Gene/Insert name: LcLacI
  Species: Lactococcus lactis subsp. cremoris (strain MG1363)
  Insert size (bp): 984
  GenBank ID: WP_011834762.1
  Promoter: P250
  Cloning method: Gene Synthesis
  Sequencing primers: 5′ CCTCCTTTCAATTGTGGGAACGTTCTCAC
Resource information
  A portion of this plasmid was derived from a plasmid made by: This plasmid was constructed by Twist Biosciences
Terms and licenses: Academic/Nonprofit Terms; Industry Terms: Not Available to Industry
How to cite: pLigify_dRibose was a gift from Simon d'Oelsnitz & David Ross (Addgene plasmid # 215561 ; http://n2t.net/addgene:215561 ; RRID:Addgene_215561)
