>Addgene plasmid #215561 | pLigify_dRibose | depositor partial sequence | sequence record 420075 | GFP mut2
ATGAGTAAAGGAGAAGAACTTTTCACTGGAGTTGTCCCAATTCTTGTTGAATTAGATGGTGATGTTAATG
GGCACAAATTTTCTGTCAGTGGAGAGGGTGAAGGTGATGCAACATACGGAAAACTTACCCTTAAATTTAT
TTGCACTACTGGAAAACTACCTGTTCCATGGCCAACACTTGTCACTACTTTCGCGTATGGTCTTCAATGC
TTTGCGAGATACCCAGATCATATGAAACAGCATGACTTTTTCAAGAGTGCCATGCCCGAAGGTTATGTAC
AGGAAAGAACTATATTTTTCAAAGATGACGGGAACTACAAGACACGTGCTGAAGTCAAATTTGAAGGTGA
TACCCTTGTTAATAGAATCGAGTTAAAAGGTATTGATTTTAAAGAAGATGGAAACATTCTTGGACACAAA
TTGGAATACAACTATAACTCACACAATGTATACATCATGGCAGACAAACAAAAGAATGGAATCAAAGTTA
ACTTCAAAATTAGACACAACATTGAAGATGGAAGCGTTCAACTAGCAGACCATTATCAACAAAATACTCC
AATTGGCGATGGCCCTGTCCTTTTACCAGACAACCATTACCTGTCCACACAATCTGCCCTTTCGAAAGAT
CCCAACGAAAAGAGAGACCACATGGTCCTTCTTGAGTTTGTAACAGCTGCTGGGATTACACATGGCATGG
ATGAACTATACAAATAA
