>Addgene plasmid #215561 | pLigify_dRibose | depositor partial sequence | sequence record 420076 | LcLacI
ATGGCGACTATTAAGCAGGTCGCGTTAGAGGCAGGCCTGTCGAAAAGTACTGTCTCCCGCTTCATCGCCC
AGAATGGATATGTCTCGGATGAAGCTCGTAAAAAGATTGAAGAAGCAATCAAAAAGTTAAATTTTACCCC
AAATCTTTCTGCCCAGTCATTGAAAACAAAGAAGAACCAGTTAGTGGGGTTACTGCTTCCAGACATTAGC
AACCCTTTTTTTCCAATGTTAGCCAAGGGTGCTGAAGAGTTCCTTAAGGAAAAGGGCTATCGCGTCATGT
TAGGCAACATCGGCGAGAATCACCAATCAGAGCATGACTATCTTAAGGTATTGTTGCAGAGCAACGCGGC
CGGTATTATTTCAACTCACGATTTCAAGGAGGAGTTTCCTGACCTGGACATTCCCTCGGTAATCGTGGAC
CGTGTTGGCCATAAGAGTAATTACGGGGTGTTCTCAGACAACGAAAGCGGCGGTCGTCTTGCCGCAAAGG
TCATTGTTGAGGCGGGCGCGAAAAACGTGGCCGTAGTGTCAGGACCACTGAATGCTACTAACATTAACAA
CCGTTTCAAGGCGAGTATCGCGTACCTTAAGGAGAAGAAAGTGGACTTTAAGGCTTTGTATTCGCAGTCC
TACGATTTCGAGGAGATCCAGAAGGAAGCTCGTGAGGTGTTAGCGAATAAAGAGAATTTTGATTCCATCA
TTGCGCCTTCGGACATTCACGCGATGGCCTACATTCACGAGATTCATCGTCTTGATAAAAAAATTCCGGA
GGAAATCCAGATTATTGGTTATGACGACATCCAGATGAGTCAGTTTATTTATCCCGCTTTAAGCACCATT
CACCAGAGTGCGTATCAGATGGGACTGGAGGCTGCCCAGTTAATCTACAAGATTGCCACTGACCAGCCAA
TCGAGAAGAGCAAAATTGAATTGCCTGTACATTATGTAGCACGCGAAACGATTCGCCAGAAGGGAAAAGA
GTAA
